>Addgene plasmid #91493 | pHH0103_TJP2-1/1 | addgene full sequence | sequence record 192385 | Addgene NGS Result
CCTATAAAAATAGGCGTATCACGAGGCCCTTTCGTCTTCAAGAATTCCCGACACCATCGAATGGTGCAAA
ACCTTTCGCGGTATGGCATGATAGCGCCCGGAAGAGAGTCAATTCAGGGTGGTGAATGTGAAACCAGTAA
CGTTATACGATGTCGCAGAGTATGCCGGTGTCTCTTATCAGACCGTTTCCCGCGTGGTGAACCAGGCCAG
CCACGTTTCTGCGAAAACGCGGGAAAAAGTGGAAGCGGCGATGGCGGAGCTGAATTACATTCCCAACCGC
GTGGCACAACAACTGGCGGGCAAACAGTCGTTGCTGATTGGCGTTGCCACCTCCAGTCTGGCCCTGCACG
CGCCGTCGCAAATTGTCGCGGCGATTAAATCTCGCGCCGATCAACTGGGTGCCAGCGTGGTGGTGTCGAT
GGTAGAACGAAGCGGCGTCGAAGCCTGTAAAGCGGCGGTGCACAATCTTCTCGCGCAACGCGTCAGTGGG
CTGATCATTAACTATCCGCTGGATGACCAGGATGCCATTGCTGTGGAAGCTGCCTGCACTAATGTTCCGG
CGTTATTTCTTGATGTCTCTGACCAGACACCCATCAACAGTATTATTTTCTCCCATGAAGACGGTACGCG
ACTGGGCGTGGAGCATCTGGTCGCATTGGGTCACCAGCAAATCGCGCTGTTAGCGGGCCCATTAAGTTCT
GTCTCGGCGCGTCTGCGTCTGGCTGGCTGGCATAAATATCTCACTCGCAATCAAATTCAGCCGATAGCGG
AACGGGAAGGCGACTGGAGTGCCATGTCCGGTTTTCAACAAACCATGCAAATGCTGAATGAGGGCATCGT
TCCCACTGCGATGCTGGTTGCCAACGATCAGATGGCGCTGGGCGCAATGCGCGCCATTACCGAGTCCGGG
CTGCGCGTTGGTGCGGATATCTCGGTAGTGGGATACGACGATACCGAAGACAGCTCATGTTATATCCCGC
CGTTAACCACCATCAAACAGGATTTTCGCCTGCTGGGGCAAACCAGCGTGGACCGCTTGCTGCAACTCTC
TCAGGGCCAGGCGGTGAAGGGCAATCAGCTGTTGCCCGTCTCACTGGTGAAAAGAAAAACCACCCTGGCG
CCCAATACGCAAACCGCCTCTCCCCGCGCGTTGGCCGATTCATTAATGCAGCTGGCACGACAGGTTTCCC
GACTGGAAAGCGGGCAGTGAGCGCAACGCAATTAATGTAAGTTAGCTCACTCATTAGGCACAATTCTCAT
GTTTGACAGCTTATCATCGACTGCACGGTGCACCAATGCTTCTGGCGTCAGGCAGCCATCGGAAGCTGTG
GTATGGCTGTGCAGGTCGTAAATCACTGCATAATTCGTGTCGCTCAAGGCGCACTCCCGTTCTGGATAAT
GTTTTTTGCGCCGACATCATAACGGTTCTGGCAAATATTCTGAAATGAGCTGTTGACAATTAATCATCGG
CTCGTATAATGTGTGGAATTGTGAGCGGATAACAATTTCACACAGGAAACAGCCAGTCCGTTTAGGTGTT
TTCACGAGCACTTCACCAACAAGGACCATAGATTATGAAAATCGAAGAACACCATCACCATCACCATTCC
AGCGGTAAGCTTATGTCCCCTATACTAGGTTATTGGAAAATTAAGGGCCTTGTGCAACCCACTCGACTTC
TTTTGGAATATCTTGAAGAAAAATATGAAGAGCATTTGTATGAGCGCGATGAAGGTGATAAATGGCGAAA
CAAAAAGTTTGAATTGGGTTTGGAGTTTCCCAATCTTCCTTATTATATTGATGGTGATGTTAAATTAACA
CAGTCTATGGCCATCATACGTTATATAGCTGACAAGCACAACATGTTGGGTGGTTGTCCAAAAGAGCGTG
CAGAGATTTCAATGCTTGAAGGAGCGGTTTTGGATATTAGATACGGTGTTTCGAGAATTGCATATAGTAA
AGACTTTGAAACTCTCAAAGTTGATTTTCTTAGCAAGCTACCTGAAATGCTGAAAATGTTCGAAGATCGT
TTATGTCATAAAACATATTTAAATGGTGATCATGTAACCCATCCTGACTTCATGTTGTATGACGCTCTTG
ATGTTGTTTTATACATGGACCCAATGTGCCTGGATGCGTTCCCAAAATTAGTTTGTTTTAAAAAACGTAT
TGAAGCTATCCCACAAATTGATAAGTACTTGAAATCCAGCAAGTATATAGCATGGCCTTTGCAGGGCTGG
CAAGCCACGTTTGGTGGTGGCGACCATCCTCCAAAATCGGATCTGGAAGTTCTGTTCCAGGGGCCCCTGT
CCAGCGGTCTGGTTCCGCGTGGTTCCGGTACCGCGGCCCAGCCGGCCATGGCCCAGGGCGCGCTGTTTTT
CATTCGTTCCCATTTTGAATGTGAAAAAGAAACCCCACAGTCTCTGGCATTTACCCGTGGTGAAGTCTTT
CGTGTTGTTGATACCCTGTACGATGGTAAACTCGGTAATTGGCTGGCAGTTCGTATTGGTAACGAACTGG
AAAAAGGTCTGATTCCGAACAAATCCCGTGCAGAACAACTGGCGGCCGCATA
[142 nt withheld, positions 2573-2714]
C
[98 nt withheld, positions 2716-2813]
AGTTTGTACTGGTGACGAAACTCAGTGTCTAGCTAGAGTGGC
[149 nt withheld, positions 2856-3004]
T
[41 nt withheld, positions 3006-3046]
T
[62 nt withheld, positions 3048-3109]
A
[35 nt withheld, positions 3111-3145]
CCTCCCTCAATCGGTTGAATGTCGCCCTTTTGTCTTTGGCGCTGGTAAACCATATGAA
[86 nt withheld, positions 3204-3289]
T
[54 nt withheld, positions 3291-3344]
CTAGCGCCGCCCTATACCTTGTCTGCCTCCCCGCGTTGCGTCGCGGTGCATGGAGCCGGGCCACCTCGAC
CTGAATGGAAGCCGGCGGCACCTCGCTAACGGATTCACCACTCCAAGAATTGGAGCCAATCAATTCTTGC
GGAGAACTGTGAATGCGCAAACCAACCCTTGGCAGAACATATCCATCGCGTCCGCCATCTCCAGCAGCCG
CACGCGGCGCATCTCGGGCAGCGTTGGGTCCTGGCCACGGGTGCGCATGATCGTGCTCCTGTCGTTGAGG
ACCCGGCTAGGCTGGCGGGGTTGCCTTACTGGTTAGCAGAATGAATCACCGATACGCGAGCGAACGTGAA
GCGACTGCTGCTGCAAAACGTCTGCGACCTGAGCAACAACATGAATGGTCTTCGGTTTCCGTGTTTCGTA
AAGTCTGGAAACGCGGAAGTCAGCGCCCTGCACCATTATGTTCCGGATCTGCATCGCAGGATGCTGCTGG
CTACCCTGTGGAACACCTACATCTGTATTAACGAAGCGCTGGCATTGACCCTGAGTGATTTTTCTCTGGT
CCCGCCGCATCCATACCGCCAGTTGTTTACCCTCACAACGTTCCAGTAACCGGGCATGTTCATCATCAGT
AACCCGTATCGTGAGCATCCTCTCTCGTTTCATCGGTATCATTACCCCCATGAACAGAAATCCCCCTTAC
ACGGAGGCATCAGTGACCAAACAGGAAAAAACCGCCCTTAACATGGCCCGCTTTATCAGAAGCCAGACAT
TAACGCTTCTGGAGAAACTCAACGAGCTGGACGCGGATGAACAGGCAGACATCTGTGAATCGCTTCACGA
CCACGCTGATGAGCTTTACCGCAGGATCCGCGAAATTGTAAGCGTTAATATTTTGTTAAAATTCGCGTTA
AATTTTTGTTAAATCAGCTCATTTTTTAACCAATAGGCCGAAATCGGCAAAATCCCTTATAAATCAAAAG
AATAGACCGAGATAGGGT
[37 nt withheld, positions 4343-4379]
AAAGAACGTGGACTCCAACGTCAAAGG
[49 nt withheld, positions 4407-4455]
T
[91 nt withheld, positions 4457-4547]
G
[124 nt withheld, positions 4549-4672]
CGCGGATCCTGCCTCGCGCGTTTCGGTGATGACGGTGAAAACCTCTGACACATGCAGCTCCCGGAGACGG
TCACAGCTTGTCTGTAAGCGGATGCCGGGAGCAGACAAGCCCGTCAGGGCGCGTCAGCGGGTGTTGGCGG
GTGTCGGGGCGCAGCCATGACCCAGTCACGTAGCGATAGCGGAGTGTATACTGGCTTAACTATGCGGCAT
CAGAGCAGATTGTACTGAGAGTGCACCATATGCGGTGTGAAATACCGCACAGATGCGTAAGGAGAAAATA
CCGCATCAGGCGCTCTTCCGCTTCCTCGCTCACTGACTCGCTGCGCTCGGTCGTTCGGCTGCGGCGAGCG
GTATCAGCTCACTCAAAGGCGGTAATACGGTTATCCACAGAATCAGGGGATAACGCAGGAAAGAACATGT
GAGCAAAAGGCCAGCAAAAGGCCAGGAACCGTAAAAAGGCCGCGTTGCTGGCGTTTTTCCATAGGCTCCG
CCCCCCTGACGAGCATCACAAAAATCGACGCTCAAGTCAGAGGTGGCGAAACCCGACAGGACTATAAAGA
TACCAGGGTTTCCCCCTGGAAGCTCCCTCGTGCGCTCTCCTGTTCCGACCCTGCCGCTTACCGGATACCT
GTCCGCCTTTCTCCCTTCGGGAAGCGTGGCGCTTTCTCATAGCTCACGCTGTAGGTATCTCAGTTCGGTG
TAGGTCGTTCGCTCCAAGCTGGGCTGTGTGCACGAACCCCCCGTTCAGCCCGACCGCTGCGCCTTATCCG
GTAACTATCGTCTTGAGTCCAACCCGGTAAGACACGACTTATCGCCACTGGCAGCAGCCACTGGTAACAG
GATTAGCAGAGCGAGGTATGTAGGCGGTGCTACAGAGTTCTTGAAGTGGTGGCCTAACTACGGCTACACT
AGAAGGACAGTATTTGGTATCTGCGCTCTGCTGAAGCCAGTTACCTTCGGAAAAAGAGTTGGTAGCTCTT
GATCCGGCAAACAAACCACCGCTGGTAGCGGTGGTTTTTTTGTTTGCAAGCAGCAGATTACGCGCAGAAA
AAAAGGATCTCAAGAAGATCCTTTGATCTTTTCTACGGGGTCTGACGCTCAGTGGAACGAAAACTCACGT
TAAGGGATTTTGGTCATGAGATTATCAAAAAGGATCTTCACCTAGATCCTTTTAAATTAAAAATGAAGTT
TTAAATCAATCTAAAGTATATATGAGTAAACTTGGTCTGACAGTTACCAATGCTTAATCAGTGAGGCACC
TATCTCAGCGATCTGTCTATTTCGTTCATCCATAGTTGCCTGACTCCCCGTCGTGTAGATAACTACGATA
CGGGAGGGCTTACCATCTGGCCCCAGTGCTGCAATGATACCGCGAGACCCACGCTCACCGGCTCCAGATT
TATCAGCAATAAACCAGCCAGCCGGAAGGGCCGAGCGCAGAAGTGGTCCTGCAACTTTATCCGCCTCCAT
CCAGTCTATTAATTGTTGCCGGGAAGCTAGAGTAAGTAGTTCGCCAGTTAATAGTTTGCGCAACGTTGTT
GCCATTGCTGCAGGCATCGTGGTGTCACGCTCGTCGTTTGGTATGGCTTCATTCAGCTCCGGTTCCCAAC
GATCAAGGCGAGTTACATGATCCCCCATATTGTGCAAAAAAGCGGTTAGCTCCTTCGGTCCTCCGATCGT
TGTCAGAAGTAAGTTGGCCGCAGTGTTATCACTCATGGTTATGGCAGCACTGCATAATTCTCTTACTGTC
ATGCCATCCGTAAGATGCTTTTCTGTGACTGGTGAGTACTCAACCAAGTCATTCTGAGAATAGTGTATGC
GGCGACCGAGTTGCTCTTGCCCGGCGTCAACACGGGATAATACCGCGCCACATAGCAGAACTTTAAAAGT
GCTCATCATTGGAAAACGTTCTTCGGGGCGAAAACTCTCAAGGATCTTACCGCTGTTGAGATCCAGTTCG
ATGTAACCCACTCGTGCACCCAACTGATCTTCAGCATCTTTTACTTTCACCAGCGTTTCTGGGTGAGCAA
AAACAGGAAGGCAAAATGCCGCAAAAAAGGGAATAAGGGCGACACGGAAATGTTGAATACTCATACTCTT
CCTTTTTCAATATTATTGAAGCATTTATCAGGGTTATTGTCTCATGAGCGGATACATATTTGAATGTATT
TAGAAAAATAAACAAATAGGGGTTCCGCGCACATTTCCCCGAAAAGTGCCACCTGACGTCTAAGAAACCA
TTATTATCATGACATTAA
Features (pLannotate 1.2.2; 21 found; start..end, strand, type, name):
     50..127     +  promoter       lacIq promoter: lacI (mutant); In the lacIq allele, a single base change in the promoter boosts expression of the lacI gene about 10-fold.
    128..1210    +  CDS            lacI: lac repressor; lacI; The lac repressor binds to the lac operator to inhibit transcription in E. coli. This inhibition can be relieved by adding lactose or isopropyl-β-D-thiogalactopyranoside (IPTG).
   1223..1244    +  protein_bind   CAP binding site: CAP binding activates transcription in the presence of cAMP. E. coli catabolite activator protein
   1263..1280    +  promoter       tet promoter (fragment): E. coli promoter for tetracycline efflux protein gene
   1453..1481    +  promoter       tac promoter: strong E. coli promoter; hybrid between the trp and lac UV5 promoters
   1489..1505    +  protein_bind   lac operator: The lac repressor binds to the lac operator to inhibit transcription in E. coli. This inhibition can be relieved by adding lactose or isopropyl-β-D-thiogalactopyranoside (IPTG). lac repressor encoded by lacI
   1590..1607    +  CDS            6xHis: 6xHis affinity tag
   1623..2276    +  CDS            GST26_SCHJA: Experimental evidence at protein level: Swiss-Prot protein existence level 1. GST isoenzymes appear to play a central role in the parasite detoxification system. Other functions are also suspected including a role in increasing the solubility of haematin in the parasite gut. From Schistosoma japonicum (Blood fluke).
   2355..2567    +  CDS            Tjp2 (fragment): ZO2_MOUSE - Also known as Zo2. Experimental evidence at protein level: Swiss-Prot protein existence level 1. Plays a role in tight junctions and adherens junctions. From Mus musculus (Mouse).
   2577..2624    +  terminator     fd terminator (sequence withheld): central terminator from bacteriophage fd (Otsuka and Kunisawa, 1982)
   2629..2841    +  CDS            M13 gene III (fragment) (sequence partly withheld): pIII; III; minor coat protein
   2856..3326    +  CDS            M13 gene III (fragment) (sequence partly withheld): pIII; III; minor coat protein
   3348..3418    +  CDS            TcR (fragment): tetracycline efflux protein; tet; confers resistance to tetracycline
   3660..4040    -  CDS            YPB1_ECOLX: Protein predicted: Swiss-Prot protein existence level 4. From Escherichia coli.
   4057..4208    +  CDS            rop (fragment): Rop protein, which maintains plasmids at low copy number; rop
   4244..4672    -  rep_origin     f1 ori (sequence partly withheld): f1 bacteriophage origin of replication; arrow indicates direction of (+) strand synthesis
   4681..4720    +  CDS            rop (fragment): Rop protein, which maintains plasmids at low copy number; rop
   4822..4962    +  misc_feature   bom: basis of mobility region from pBR322
   5148..5735    -  rep_origin     ori: high-copy-number ColE1/pMB1/pBR322/pUC origin of replication
   5909..6766    -  CDS            bla: BLAT_ECOLX - Experimental evidence at protein level: Swiss-Prot protein existence level 1. TEM-type are the most prevalent beta-lactamases in enterobacteria; they hydrolyze the beta-lactam bond in susceptible beta-lactam antibiotics, thus conferring resistance to penicillins and cephalosporins. TEM-3 and TEM-4 are capable of hydrolyzing cefotaxime and ceftazidime. TEM-5 is capable of hydrolyzing ceftazidime. TEM-6 is capable of hydrolyzing ceftazidime and aztreonam. TEM-8/CAZ-2, TEM- 16/CAZ-7 and TEM-24/CAZ-6 are markedly active against ceftazidime. IRT- 4 shows resistance to beta-lactamase in
   6767..6871    -  promoter       AmpR promoter: bla
