[The description below was written by a language model from this plasmid's Addgene catalogue record and pLannotate feature annotations shown in this document.]
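Description:
pHH0103_TJP2-1/1 is a 6,930-nt bacterial expression plasmid built on the pHH0103 backbone for producing and purifying the SH3 domain of human TJP2 (tight junction protein 2, also called ZO-2) in E. coli. It is maintained through a ColE1/pBR322-type origin accompanied by the bom region and is selected with ampicillin via the TEM beta-lactamase gene and its own promoter. The record lists it as low copy. The rop gene appears only as two fragments split by an inserted f1 phage origin. Small remnants of the tetracycline resistance gene and its promoter are also present and point to pBR322 ancestry.

The expression cassette is driven by the strong hybrid tac promoter with a downstream lac operator. A plasmid-borne lacI gene under the lacIq promoter supplies high levels of repressor, so expression stays off until it is induced with IPTG. The reading frame begins with a 6xHis tag followed by Schistosoma japonicum glutathione S-transferase, then the 239-bp TJP2 fragment cloned between SfiI and NotI sites. The SH3 domain is therefore made as a His-GST fusion that can be purified by nickel or glutathione affinity. The annotation tool matched the insert to mouse Tjp2, which probably reflects sequence conservation, since the catalogue entry specifies the human gene. Sequencing by the repository found an M668L difference relative to the human reference protein.

Downstream of the insert lie an fd phage terminator and two fragments of M13 gene III. Together with the f1 origin, these suggest the backbone derives from a phage-display phagemid, although the record does not say so. The construct belongs to a collection used for a family-wide analysis of human SH3 domain binding specificities.
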