Addgene plasmid #91493: pHH0103_TJP2-1/1
Purpose: Protein expression and purification of human SH3 domain construct TJP2-1/1
Depositing lab: Sachdev Sidhu. Depositing organization: University of Toronto. Publication: Comprehensive Analysis of the Human SH3 Domain Family Reveals a Wide Variety of Non-canonical Specificities. Teyra J, Huang H, Jain S, Guan X, Dong A, Liu Y, Tempel W, Min J, Tong Y, Kim PM, Bader GD, Sidhu SS. Structure. 2017 Oct 3;25(10):1598-1610.e3. doi: 10.1016/j.str.2017.07.017. Epub 2017 Sep 7. PubMed 28890361.
Backbone
  Vector backbone: pHH0103
  Vector type: Bacterial Expression
Growth in bacteria
  Bacterial resistance: Ampicillin, 100 μg/mL
  Growth temperature: 37°C
  Growth strain: DH5alpha
  Copy number: Low Copy
Gene/Insert
  Gene/Insert name: TJP2-1/1
  Species: H. sapiens (human)
  Insert size (bp): 239
  Entrez Gene: TJP2 (a.k.a. C9DUPq21.11, DFNA51, DUP9q21.11, FHCA1, PFIC4, X104, ZO2)
  Cloning method: Restriction Enzyme; 5′ cloning site Sfi1 (unknown if destroyed); 3′ cloning site Not1 (unknown if destroyed)
Terms and licenses: Academic/Nonprofit Terms; Industry Terms: Not Available to Industry
Depositor comments: Addgene NGS results found M668L within the TJP2 translation compared to NP_004808.2
How to cite: pHH0103_TJP2-1/1 was a gift from Sachdev Sidhu (Addgene plasmid # 91493 ; http://n2t.net/addgene:91493 ; RRID:Addgene_91493)
