>Addgene plasmid #91493 | pHH0103_TJP2-1/1 | depositor partial sequence | sequence record 175981 | insert sequence
GGTACCGAATTCGGATCCGCGCGCTGTTTTTCATTCGTTCCCATTTTGAATGTGAAAAAGAAACCCCACA
GTCTCTGGCATTTACCCGTGGTGAAGTCTTTCGTGTTGTTGATACCCTGTACGATGGTAAACTCGGTAAT
TGGCTGGCAGTTCGTATTGGTAACGAACTGGAAAAAGGTCTGATTCCGAACAAATCCCGTGCCGAACAAA
TGGCGGCCGCTAGCTAAGTCGACGAGCTC
